Addgene plasmid #123283: pCMV-MA-VN
Purpose: Mammalian expression plasmid for matrix domain of HIV-1 Gag fused to the N-terminal half of split fluorescent Venus (VN)
Depositing lab: Erik Procko. Depositing organization: University of Illinois at Urbana-Champaign. Publication: Conformational engineering of HIV-1 Env based on mutational tolerance in the CD4 and PG16 bound states. Heredia JD, Park J, Choi H, Gill KS, Procko E. J Virol. 2019 Mar 20. pii: JVI.00219-19. doi: 10.1128/JVI.00219-19. PubMed 30894475.
Backbone
  Vector backbone: pCMV
  Backbone manufacturer: NIH AIDS Reagent Program (Cat. No. 11468)
  Backbone size w/o insert (bp): 3970
  Total vector size (bp): 4866
  Vector type: Mammalian Expression
  Selectable markers: Neomycin (select with G418)
Growth in bacteria
  Bacterial resistance: Kanamycin, 50 μg/mL
  Growth temperature: 37°C
  Growth strain: DH5alpha
  Copy number: High Copy
Gene/Insert
  Gene/Insert name: Matrix (alt names: Gag p17; p17; MA)
  Species: Human immunodeficiency virus 1
  Insert size (bp): 896
  GenBank ID: NP_579876.2
  Promoter: CMV
  Tag / fusion protein: VN: N-terminus of split Venus (a.a. V1–A154) I152L variant (C terminal on insert)
  Cloning method: Restriction Enzyme; 5′ cloning site KpnI (not destroyed); 3′ cloning site NotI (not destroyed)
  Sequencing primers: 5′ CMV forward: CGCAAATGGGCGGTAGGCGTG; 3′ SV40-pArev: CCTCTACAAATGTGGTATGG
Terms and licenses: Academic/Nonprofit Terms; Industry Terms: Not Available to Industry
How to cite: pCMV-MA-VN was a gift from Erik Procko (Addgene plasmid # 123283 ; http://n2t.net/addgene:123283 ; RRID:Addgene_123283)
