[The description below was written by a language model from this plasmid's Addgene catalogue record and pLannotate feature annotations shown in this document.]
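Description:
pCMV-MA-VN is a 4,866 bp mammalian expression plasmid built on a pCMV backbone. It expresses the matrix domain (MA, p17) of HIV-1 Gag fused at its C-terminus to VN, the N-terminal half of split Venus. The fusion was cloned between KpnI and NotI sites, both preserved. It sits downstream of the human cytomegalovirus immediate early enhancer and promoter, and transcripts are terminated by an SV40 polyadenylation signal. The matrix coding region is not annotated as a CDS in the feature table. Its position is nonetheless marked by two HIV-1 RNA motifs that lie within the start of gag, the SL4 packaging stem-loop and gag stem-loop 3, just upstream of the annotated VN155 segment. The Venus fragment covers residues V1 to A154 and carries the I152L substitution, an improved variant generally used to reduce background self-assembly in bimolecular fluorescence complementation (BiFC).

The plasmid replicates in E. coli at high copy from a ColE1/pUC-type origin and also carries an f1 origin. A single Tn5 aminoglycoside phosphotransferase gene (NeoR/KanR) provides both selections. It is driven by a bacterial bla promoter for kanamycin resistance and by the SV40 enhancer/early promoter for G418 selection in mammalian cells, and it ends with an HSV TK poly(A) signal. The short large T antigen, ble and bGH poly(A) fragments in the annotation appear to be backbone remnants rather than functional elements.

VN alone is non-fluorescent, so the construct is meant to be co-expressed with a partner carrying the complementary C-terminal Venus fragment. Fluorescence is restored when the two proteins come into close proximity. The record does not name the partner, although the associated study concerns conformational engineering of HIV-1 Env.
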