Features (pLannotate 1.2.2; 17 found; start..end, strand, type, name):
      1..304     +  enhancer       CMV enhancer: human cytomegalovirus immediate early enhancer
    305..508     +  promoter       CMV promoter: human cytomegalovirus (CMV) immediate early promoter
    531..591     +  misc_feature   MCS (fragment): multiple cloning site
    630..649     +  ncRNA          HIV-1 SL4: Accession: RF01382 - HIV-1 stem-loop 4 packaging signal
    693..776     +  ncRNA          HIV GSL3: Accession: RF00376 - HIV gag stem loop 3 (GSL3)
   1005..1466    +  CDS            VN155(I152L): improved N-terminal fragment of mVenus for use in bimolecular fluorescence complementation (BiFC) (Kodama and Hu, 2010)
   1488..1571    +  CDS            large T antigen (fragment): large T antigen from SV40 (simian virus 40)
   1594..1715    +  polyA_signal   SV40 poly(A) signal: SV40 polyadenylation signal
   1749..2177    -  rep_origin     f1 ori (sequence partly withheld): f1 bacteriophage origin of replication; arrow indicates direction of (+) strand synthesis
   2204..2308    +  promoter       AmpR promoter: bla
   2310..2667    +  promoter       SV40 promoter: SV40 enhancer and early promoter
   2702..3496    +  CDS            NeoR/KanR: aminoglycoside phosphotransferase from Tn5; aph(3')-II (or nptII); confers resistance to neomycin, kanamycin, and G418 (Geneticin®)
   3517..3669    +  CDS            ble (fragment): BLE_KLEPN - Experimental evidence at protein level: Swiss-Prot protein existence level 1. Binding protein with a strong affinity to the bleomycin family of antibiotics. Binds to CL990; an antimitotic-antibiotic compound. From Klebsiella pneumoniae.
   3728..3775    +  polyA_signal   HSV TK poly(A) signal: herpes simplex virus thymidine kinase polyadenylation signal (Cole and Stacy, 1985)
   3866..3882    -  polyA_signal   bGH poly(A) signal (fragment): bovine growth hormone polyadenylation signal
   4104..4692    +  rep_origin     ori: high-copy-number ColE1/pMB1/pBR322/pUC origin of replication
   4807..4866    +  enhancer       CMV enhancer (fragment): human cytomegalovirus immediate early enhancer
>Addgene plasmid #123283 | pCMV-MA-VN | addgene full sequence | sequence record 239665 | Addgene NGS Result
CGTTACATAACTTACGGTAAATGGCCCGCCTGGCTGACCGCCCAACGACCCCCGCCCATTGACGTCAATA
ATGACGTATGTTCCCATAGTAACGCCAATAGGGACTTTCCATTGACGTCAATGGGTGGAGTATTTACGGT
AAACTGCCCACTTGGCAGTACATCAAGTGTATCATATGCCAAGTACGCCCCCTATTGACGTCAATGACGG
TAAATGGCCCGCCTGGCATTATGCCCAGTACATGACCTTATGGGACTTTCCTACTTGGCAGTACATCTAC
GTATTAGTCATCGCTATTACCATGGTGATGCGGTTTTGGCAGTACATCAATGGGCGTGGATAGCGGTTTG
ACTCACGGGGATTTCCAAGTCTCCACCCCATTGACGTCAATGGGAGTTTGTTTTGGCACCAAAATCAACG
GGACTTTCCAAAATGTCGTAACAACTCCGCCCCATTGACGCAAATGGGCGGTAGGCGTGTACGGTGGGAG
GTCTATATAAGCAGAGCTGGTTTAGTGAACCGTCAGATCCGCTAGCGCTACCGGACTCAGATCTCGAGCT
CAAGCTTCGAATTCTGCAGTCGACGGTACCGGACCGATCCAGCCTCCGCGGGCGCGCGTCGACAGAGAGA
TGGGTGCGAGAGCGTCAGTATTAAGCGGGGGAGAATTAGATCGATGGGAAAAAATTCGGTTAAGGCCAGG
GGGAAAGAAGAAGTACAAGCTAAAGCACATCGTATGGGCAAGCAGGGAGCTAGAACGATTCGCAGTTAAT
CCTGGCCTGTTAGAAACATCAGAAGGCTGTAGACAAATACTGGGACAGCTACAACCATCCCTTCAGACAG
GATCAGAGGAGCTTCGATCACTATACAACACAGTAGCAACCCTCTATTGTGTGCACCAGCGGATCGAGAT
CAAGGACACCAAGGAAGCTTTAGACAAGATAGAGGAAGAGCAAAACAAGTCCAAGAAGAAGGCCCAGCAG
GCAGCAGCTGACACAGGACACAGCGTGAGCAAGGGCGAGGAGCTGTTCACCGGGGTGGTGCCCATCCTGG
TCGAGCTGGACGGCGACGTAAACGGCCACAAGTTCAGCGTGTCCGGCGAGGGCGAGGGCGATGCCACCTA
CGGCAAGCTGACCCTGAAGCTGATCTGCACCACCGGCAAGCTGCCCGTGCCCTGGCCCACCCTCGTGACC
ACCCTGGGCTACGGCCTGCAGTGCTTCGCCCGCTACCCCGACCACATGAAGCAGCACGACTTCTTCAAGT
CCGCCATGCCCGAAGGCTACGTCCAGGAGCGCACCATCTTCTTCAAGGACGACGGCAACTACAAGACCCG
CGCCGAGGTGAAGTTCGAGGGCGACACCCTGGTGAACCGCATCGAGCTGAAGGGCATCGACTTCAAGGAG
GACGGCAACATCCTGGGGCACAAGCTGGAGTACAACTACAACAGCCACAACGTCTATCTGACCGCCTAAT
GAGCGGCCGCGACTCTAGATCATAATCAGCCATACCACATTTGTAGAGGTTTTACTTGCTTTAAAAAACC
TCCCACACCTCCCCCTGAACCTGAAACATAAAATGAATGCAATTGTTGTTGTTAACTTGTTTATTGCAGC
TTATAATGGTTACAAATAAAGCAATAGCATCACAAATTTCACAAATAAAGCATTTTTTTCACTGCATTCT
AGTTGTGGTTTGTCCAAACTCATCAATGTATCTTAAGGCGTAAATTGTAAGCGTTAATATTTTGTTAAAA
TTCGCGTTAAATTTTTGTTAAATCAGCTCATTTTTTAACCAATAGGCCGAAATCGGCAAAATCCCTTATA
AATCAAAAGAATAGACCGAGATAGGGT
[37 nt withheld, positions 1848-1884]
AAAGAACGTGGACTCCAACGTCAAAGG
[49 nt withheld, positions 1912-1960]
T
[91 nt withheld, positions 1962-2052]
G
[124 nt withheld, positions 2054-2177]
CAGGTGGCACTTTTCGGGGAAATGTGCGCGGAACCCCTATTTGTTTATTTTTCTAAATACATTCAAATAT
GTATCCGCTCATGAGACAATAACCCTGATAAATGCTTCAATAATATTGAAAAAGGAAGAGTCCTGAGGCG
GAAAGAACCAGCTGTGGAATGTGTGTCAGTTAGGGTGTGGAAAGTCCCCAGGCTCCCCAGCAGGCAGAAG
TATGCAAAGCATGCATCTCAATTAGTCAGCAACCAGGTGTGGAAAGTCCCCAGGCTCCCCAGCAGGCAGA
AGTATGCAAAGCATGCATCTCAATTAGTCAGCAACCATAGTCCCGCCCCTAACTCCGCCCATCCCGCCCC
TAACTCCGCCCAGTTCCGCCCATTCTCCGCCCCATGGCTGACTAATTTTTTTTATTTATGCAGAGGCCGA
GGCCGCCTCGGCCTCTGAGCTATTCCAGAAGTAGTGAGGAGGCTTTTTTGGAGGCCTAGGCTTTTGCAAA
GATCGATCAAGAGACAGGATGAGGATCGTTTCGCATGATTGAACAAGATGGATTGCACGCAGGTTCTCCG
GCCGCTTGGGTGGAGAGGCTATTCGGCTATGACTGGGCACAACAGACAATCGGCTGCTCTGATGCCGCCG
TGTTCCGGCTGTCAGCGCAGGGGCGCCCGGTTCTTTTTGTCAAGACCGACCTGTCCGGTGCCCTGAATGA
ACTGCAAGACGAGGCAGCGCGGCTATCGTGGCTGGCCACGACGGGCGTTCCTTGCGCAGCTGTGCTCGAC
GTTGTCACTGAAGCGGGAAGGGACTGGCTGCTATTGGGCGAAGTGCCGGGGCAGGATCTCCTGTCATCTC
ACCTTGCTCCTGCCGAGAAAGTATCCATCATGGCTGATGCAATGCGGCGGCTGCATACGCTTGATCCGGC
TACCTGCCCATTCGACCACCAAGCGAAACATCGCATCGAGCGAGCACGTACTCGGATGGAAGCCGGTCTT
GTCGATCAGGATGATCTGGACGAAGAGCATCAGGGGCTCGCGCCAGCCGAACTGTTCGCCAGGCTCAAGG
CGAGCATGCCCGACGGCGAGGATCTCGTCGTGACCCATGGCGATGCCTGCTTGCCGAATATCATGGTGGA
AAATGGCCGCTTTTCTGGATTCATCGACTGTGGCCGGCTGGGTGTGGCGGACCGCTATCAGGACATAGCG
TTGGCTACCCGTGATATTGCTGAAGAGCTTGGCGGCGAATGGGCTGACCGCTTCCTCGTGCTTTACGGTA
TCGCCGCTCCCGATTCGCAGCGCATCGCCTTCTATCGCCTTCTTGACGAGTTCTTCTGAGCGGGACTCTG
GGGTTCGAAATGACCGACCAAGCGACGCCCAACCTGCCATCACGAGATTTCGATTCCACCGCCGCCTTCT
ATGAAAGGTTGGGCTTCGGAATCGTTTTCCGGGACGCCGGCTGGATGATCCTCCAGCGCGGGGATCTCAT
GCTGGAGTTCTTCGCCCACCCTAGGGGGAGGCTAACTGAAACACGGAAGGAGACAATACCGGAAGGAACC
CGCGCTATGACGGCAATAAAAAGACAGAATAAAACGCACGGTGTTGGGTCGTTTGTTCATAAACGCGGGG
TTCGGTCCCAGGGCTGGCACTCTGTCGATACCCCACCGAGACCCCATTGGGGCCAATACGCCCGCGTTTC
TTCCTTTTCCCCACCCCACCCCCCAAGTTCGGGTGAAGGCCCAGGGCTCGCAGCCAACGTCGGGGCGGCA
GGCCCTGCCATAGCCTCAGGTTACTCATATATACTTTAGATTGATTTAAAACTTCATTTTTAATTTAAAA
GGATCTAGGTGAAGATCCTTTTTGATAATCTCATGACCAAAATCCCTTAACGTGAGTTTTCGTTCCACTG
AGCGTCAGACCCCGTAGAAAAGATCAAAGGATCTTCTTGAGATCCTTTTTTTCTGCGCGTAATCTGCTGC
TTGCAAACAAAAAAACCACCGCTACCAGCGGTGGTTTGTTTGCCGGATCAAGAGCTACCAACTCTTTTTC
CGAAGGTAACTGGCTTCAGCAGAGCGCAGATACCAAATACTGTTCTTCTAGTGTAGCCGTAGTTAGGCCA
CCACTTCAAGAACTCTGTAGCACCGCCTACATACCTCGCTCTGCTAATCCTGTTACCAGTGGCTGCTGCC
AGTGGCGATAAGTCGTGTCTTACCGGGTTGGACTCAAGACGATAGTTACCGGATAAGGCGCAGCGGTCGG
GCTGAACGGGGGGTTCGTGCACACAGCCCAGCTTGGAGCGAACGACCTACACCGAACTGAGATACCTACA
GCGTGAGCTATGAGAAAGCGCCACGCTTCCCGAAGGGAGAAAGGCGGACAGGTATCCGGTAAGCGGCAGG
GTCGGAACAGGAGAGCGCACGAGGGAGCTTCCAGGGGGAAACGCCTGGTATCTTTATAGTCCTGTCGGGT
TTCGCCACCTCTGACTTGAGCGTCGATTTTTGTGATGCTCGTCAGGGGGGCGGAGCCTATGGAAAAACGC
CAGCAACGCGGCCTTTTTACGGTTCCTGGCCTTTTGCTGGCCTTTTGCTCACATGTTCTTTCCTGCGTTA
TCCCCTGATTCTGTGGATAACCGTATTACCGCCATGCATTAGTTATTAATAGTAATCAATTACGGGGTCA
TTAGTTCATAGCCCATATATGGAGTTCCG
